Addgene plasmid #92088: YSBE 596 : pNAT_mCherry
Purpose: Plasmid for tagging proteins in Cryptococcus neoformans; mCherry tag, NAt selection
Depositing lab: Yong-Sun Bahn. Depositing organization: Yonsei University. Publication: Molecular Characterization of Adenylyl Cyclase Complex Proteins Using Versatile Protein-Tagging Plasmid Systems in Cryptococcus neoformans. So YS, Yang DH, Jung KW, Huh WK, Bahn YS. J Microbiol Biotechnol. 2017 Feb 28;27(2):357-364. doi: 10.4014/jmb.1609.09036. PubMed 27780958.
Backbone
  Vector backbone: pTOP-V2
  Backbone manufacturer: Enzynomics, Korea
  Vector type: tagging proteins in Cryptococcus neoforman
  Selectable markers: Nourseothricin (NAT)
Growth in bacteria
  Bacterial resistance: Ampicillin and Kanamycin, 100 & 50 μg/mL
  Growth temperature: 37°C
  Growth strain: ccdB Survival
  Copy number: Unknown
Gene/Insert
  Gene/Insert name: mCherry
  Cloning method: Unknown
  Sequencing primers: 5′ M13R; 3′ M13F
Terms and licenses: Academic/Nonprofit Terms; Industry Terms: Not Available to Industry
Depositor comments: Addgene's sequencing results found K128R and Q193P mutations in mCherry. These mutations are not known to affect plasmid function.
How to cite: YSBE 596 : pNAT_mCherry was a gift from Yong-Sun Bahn (Addgene plasmid # 92088 ; http://n2t.net/addgene:92088 ; RRID:Addgene_92088)
