[The description below was written by a language model from this plasmid's Addgene catalogue record and pLannotate feature annotations shown in this document.]
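Description:
YSBE 596 : pNAT_mCherry is a protein-tagging plasmid for the fungal pathogen Cryptococcus neoformans, built in the pTOP-V2 cloning backbone. It serves as an E. coli-propagated source of a cassette that combines an mCherry fluorescent tag with a nourseothricin (NAT) resistance marker. The 6,415 nt depositor sequence carries a high-copy ColE1/pUC-type origin and two bacterial resistance genes, the Tn5 aminoglycoside phosphotransferase (kanamycin) and β-lactamase (ampicillin), matching the dual ampicillin/kanamycin selection listed. The backbone also retains remnants of its cloning-site architecture: a lacI fragment, CAP binding site, lac promoter and operator upstream of the insert, and lacZα and ccdB fragments downstream. The ccdB annotation is partial, but the record lists a ccdB-tolerant strain for growth, consistent with the gyrase-poisoning toxin being part of the vector's design.

The payload sits between the lac elements and the lacZα fragment, flanked by M13 sequencing primer sites. It consists of the Streptomyces noursei nat1 nourseothricin acetyltransferase gene on the forward strand and the mCherry coding sequence on the reverse strand, so the two reading frames point towards each other. The annotation does not identify fungal promoters or terminators in the unannotated stretches around these genes, so the elements driving NAT expression in Cryptococcus, and any terminator following mCherry, are not stated in the record. Repository sequencing found K128R and Q193P substitutions in mCherry, which are not known to affect function. The plasmid belongs to a published set of tagging plasmids that was applied to adenylyl cyclase complex proteins. The stated use is to add a red fluorescent tag to proteins of interest in C. neoformans, with transformants selected on nourseothricin.
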