Features (pLannotate 1.2.2; 13 found; start..end, strand, type, name):
      2..94      +  CDS            lacI (fragment): lac repressor; lacI; The lac repressor binds to the lac operator to inhibit transcription in E. coli. This inhibition can be relieved by adding lactose or isopropyl-β-D-thiogalactopyranoside (IPTG).
    107..128     +  protein_bind   CAP binding site: CAP binding activates transcription in the presence of cAMP. E. coli catabolite activator protein
    143..173     +  promoter       lac promoter: promoter for the E. coli lac operon
    181..197     +  protein_bind   lac operator: The lac repressor binds to the lac operator to inhibit transcription in E. coli. This inhibition can be relieved by adding lactose or isopropyl-β-D-thiogalactopyranoside (IPTG). lac repressor encoded by lacI
   1029..1592    +  CDS            NrsR: nourseothricin acetyltransferase; Streptomyces noursei nat1; confers resistance to nourseothricin
   2173..2879    -  CDS            mCherry (fragment): monomeric derivative of DsRed fluorescent protein (Shaner et al., 2004) mammalian codon-optimized
   2994..3141    +  CDS            lacZα (fragment): LacZα fragment of β-galactosidase; lacZ fragment
   3151..3454    +  CDS            ccdB (fragment): CcdB, a bacterial toxin that poisons DNA gyrase; ccdB; Plasmids containing the ccdB gene cannot be propagated in standard E. coli strains.
   3502..3771    +  CDS            tnpA (fragment): TN5P_ECOLX - Also known as tnp. Experimental evidence at protein level: Swiss-Prot protein existence level 1. Mediates transposition of transposon Tn5 by a 'cut and paste' mechanism. First, the monomeric transposase binds the 19 bp inverted DNA repeats flanking the transposon. Then, dimerization of the DNA- bound transposase creates a synaptic DNA complex. After nicking of the first DNA strand, excision of the transposon proceeds through a series of intermediates. The transposase then mediates the insertion of the transposon at a new site by strand transfer. The activity of the wild- type tran
   3803..4597    +  CDS            NeoR/KanR: aminoglycoside phosphotransferase from Tn5; aph(3')-II (or nptII); confers resistance to neomycin, kanamycin, and G418 (Geneticin®)
   4598..4614    +  promoter       AmpR promoter (fragment): bla
   4615..5475    +  CDS            AmpR: β-lactamase; bla; confers resistance to ampicillin, carbenicillin, and related antibiotics
   5646..6234    +  rep_origin     ori: high-copy-number ColE1/pMB1/pBR322/pUC origin of replication
>Addgene plasmid #92088 | YSBE 596 : pNAT_mCherry | depositor full sequence | sequence record 177008 | YSBE 596 : pNAT_mCherry sequence 6415 bps
AGCGCCCAATACGCAAACCGCCTCTCCCCGCGCGTTGGCCGATTCATTAATGCAGCTGGCACGACAGGTT
TCCCGACTGGAAAGCGGGCAGTGAGCGCAACGCAATTAATGTGAGTTAGCTCACTCATTAGGCACCCCAG
GCTTTACACTTTATGCTTCCGGCTCGTATGTTGTGTGGAATTGTGAGCGGATAACAATTTCACACAGGAA
ACAGCTATGACCATGATTACGCCAAGCTTGCATGCAGGATTCGAGTGGCATGGTGTGCGCTGAGTGTATG
GTTGTCGGAGGAGAGGATGATGGTAACAACAATAGCAGCAACGTCACTCGACGCGCGTCCGGTGTGCCAC
ACGGGGTAACGCCGAGTCGCCGTCAGGGTCGCCGAGACCACTCTCACAGCGTCACCGTTGGCACCAGCTC
AGCTTACAGCTTCTATCCTCCGCCAGCATCCACATACATCCCCTATACCGCATCCCCCACCCACTGCCCA
AGGTGAGTCATCTTCCCGCCCCCTTCCCTTGCCCGCCACTCAGTCCTCCATCCTCCACTAATCCACCTTA
TCGCACCCACCGCCTATCGCACATCCGAGCACAATGCTGGGCCTGCCAGGGGCTGCTAGATGGTGCTCTC
CCCACGCTGATCTGCATGCCGGCCATTGGATCATGGGTGCTAGGTGCTGGGTGCTGGATGTTGGATGCTG
GATGCTGGGTGCACGCTTGGTCATTTCCTTCCAGGATTGACGGTCGCCGAGAGGACGACGTGGCGTTCGA
CAACGAGGGCCGATAGCACCGCATCGCCTCGACCTGCATCCATCTCGCCTTGTCCTTTTGGTGCAACAAT
CCATCCGTGCTGGTGCCACACGCATAGCTGGAAGAGATGGATGTGCGTTGAACAGAGCTGCCGTCAGGAC
TTTTTGGTGCACGGACCCTATTGTCCTCCCCAATCTTCACCGCGTCTCCTAATATGCAGCCTCTTTGCTA
ATTGTCTTTTTCCATTAGTAAACTCGCCCAACATGTCTATGGCGGCCGCCACTCTTGACGACACGGCTTA
CCGGTACCGCACCAGTGTCCCGGGGGACGCCGAGGCCATCGAGGCACTGGATGGGTCCTTCACCACCGAC
ACCGTCTTCCGCGTCACCGCCACCGGGGACGGCTTCACCCTGCGGGAGGTGCCGGTGGACCCGCCCCTGA
CCAAGGTGTTCCCCGACGACGAATCGGACGACGAATCGGACGACGGGGAGGACGGCGACCCGGACTCCCG
GACGTTCGTCGCGTACGGGGACGACGGCGACCTGGCGGGCTTCGTGGTCGTCTCGTACTCCGGCTGGAAC
CGCCGGCTGACCGTCGAGGACATCGAGGTCGCCCCGGAGCACCGGGGGCACGGGGTCGGGCGCGCGTTGA
TGGGGCTCGCGACGGAGTTCGCCCGCGAGCGGGGCGCCGGGCACCTCTGGCTGGAGGTCACCAACGTCAA
CGCACCGGCGATCCACGCGTACCGGCGGATGGGGTTCACCCTCTGCGGCCTGGACACCGCCCTGTACGAC
GGCACCGCCTCGGACGGCGAGCAGGCGCTCTACATGAGCATGCCCTGCCCCTAAGAATTCGTGAAGGCGG
TAAGGGGTTAATTTTCCTTAGAGGGTGTATATATACATATTAGAGAAGTGATACAATTTTAGCACACTGC
GAATCCGAGACAGACATCGTGTCAATCATCTTTTTTGACATTATATGCCCATTAATCTATCTACAGACAA
CAATACCATCCTTCCCACCCTCAGCAACGCCGTTGAATCCTCAGGATCTTCATGGCTCCAAGCTTGGTAC
CGAGCTCGGATCCACTAGTAACGGCCGCCAGTGTGCTGGAATTCGCCCTTAGTACCAATCTATCCCTCTC
TCCGAACAATCTCCACATTCCCTCCCTTCTGCTCCCTGAACCCGCAACACGAGCCGTCCACACTTCTTCT
CAACTTTGCGCTTCTCAACTTTTGCTTATGCAATCTTGCTCCACCATCTATCATCCCAACTTATCCCGAC
TCTTCCTCGTCCCACCGCCCACCACACACCACATTACTTTCAGGCTCCTGAATACAACACATCATTCATA
AGTTCAAGTATACGCCAACATCTCTTCTTTCGTTATAAATAAAAAGAAAGAAAGAAAGAAGAACGATTCT
TTTACTTGTACAGCTCGTCCATGCCGCCGGTGGAGTGGCGGCCCTCGGCGCGTTCGTACTGTTCCACGAT
GGTGTAGTCCTCGTTGTGGGAGGTGATGTCCAACTTGATGTTGACGTTGTAGGCGCCGGGCAGCTGCACG
GGCTTCTTGGCCTTGTAGGTGGTCTTGACCTCAGCGTCGTAGTGGCCGCCGTCCTTCAGCTTCAGCCTCT
GCTTGATCTCGCCCTTCAGGGCGCCGTCCTCGGGGTACATCCGCTCGGAGGAGGCCTCCCAGCCCATGGT
CTTCTTCTGCATTACGGGGCCGTCGGAGGGGAAGTTGGTGCCGCGCAGCTTCACCTTGTAGATGAACTCG
CCGTCCTGCAGGGAGGAGTCCTGGGTCACGGTCACCACGCCGCCGTCCTCGAAGTTCATCACGCGCTCCC
ACTTGAAGCCCTCGGGGAAGGACAGCTTCAAGTAGTCGGGGATGTCGGCGGGGTGCTTCACGTAGGCCTT
GGAGCCGTACATGAACTGAGGGGACAGGATGTCCCAGGCGAAGGGCAGGGGGCCACCCTTGGTCACCTTC
AGCTTGGCGGTCTGGGTGCCCTCGTAGGGGCGGCCCTCGCCCTCGCCCTCGATCTCGAACTCGTGGCCGT
TCACGGAGCCCTCCATGTGCACCTTGAAGCGCATGAACTCCTTGATGATGGCCATGTTATCCTCCTCGCC
CTTGCTCACAGAGCCACCGCCACCTGCGGCCGCAGGGCGAATTCTGCAGATATCCATCACACTGGCGGCC
GCTCGAGCATGCATCTAGAGGGCCCAATTCGCCCTATAGTGAATCGTATTACAATTCACTGGCCGTCGTT
TTACAACGTCGTGACTGGGAAAACCCTGGCGTTACCCAACTTAATCGCCTTGCAGCACATCCCCCTTTCG
CCAGCTGGCGTAATAGCGAAGAGGCCCGCACCGATCGCCCTTCCCAACAGTTGCGCAGCCTATACGTACG
GCAGTTTAAGGTTTACACCTATAAAAGAGAGAGCCGTTATCGTCTGTTTGTGGATGTACAGAGTGATATT
ATTGACACGCCGGGGCGACGGATGGTGATCCCCCTGGCCAGTGCACGTCTGCTGTCAGATAAAGTCTCCC
GTGAACTTTACCCGGTGGTGCATATCGGGGATGAAAGCTGGCGCATGATGACCACCGATATGGCCAGTGT
GCCGGTCTCCGTTATCGGGGAAGAAGTGGCTGATCTCAGCCACCGCGAAAATGACATCAAAAACGCCATT
AACCTGATGTTCTGGGGAATATAAATGTCAGGCATGAGATTATCAAAAAGGATCTTCACCTAGATCCTTT
TCACGTAGAAAGCCAGTCCGCAGAAACGGTGCTGACCCCGGATGAATGTCAGCTACTGGGCTATCTGGAC
AAGGGAAAACGCAAGCGCAAAGAGAAAGCAGGTAGCTTGCAGTGGGCTTACATGGCGATAGCTAGACTGG
GCGGTTTTATGGACAGCAAGCGAACCGGAATTGCCAGCTGGGGCGCCCTCTGGTAAGGTTGGGAAGCCCT
GCAAAGTAAACTGGATGGCTTTCTTGCCGCCAAGGATCTGATGGCGCAGGGGATCAAGCTCTGATCAAGA
GACAGGATGAGGATCGTTTCGCATGATTGAACAAGATGGATTGCACGCAGGTTCTCCGGCCGCTTGGGTG
GAGAGGCTATTCGGCTATGACTGGGCACAACAGACAATCGGCTGCTCTGATGCCGCCGTGTTCCGGCTGT
CAGCGCAGGGGCGCCCGGTTCTTTTTGTCAAGACCGACCTGTCCGGTGCCCTGAATGAACTGCAAGACGA
GGCAGCGCGGCTATCGTGGCTGGCCACGACGGGCGTTCCTTGCGCAGCTGTGCTCGACGTTGTCACTGAA
GCGGGAAGGGACTGGCTGCTATTGGGCGAAGTGCCGGGGCAGGATCTCCTGTCATCTCACCTTGCTCCTG
CCGAGAAAGTATCCATCATGGCTGATGCAATGCGGCGGCTGCATACGCTTGATCCGGCTACCTGCCCATT
CGACCACCAAGCGAAACATCGCATCGAGCGAGCACGTACTCGGATGGAAGCCGGTCTTGTCGATCAGGAT
GATCTGGACGAAGAGCATCAGGGGCTCGCGCCAGCCGAACTGTTCGCCAGGCTCAAGGCGAGCATGCCCG
ACGGCGAGGATCTCGTCGTGACCCATGGCGATGCCTGCTTGCCGAATATCATGGTGGAAAATGGCCGCTT
TTCTGGATTCATCGACTGTGGCCGGCTGGGTGTGGCGGACCGCTATCAGGACATAGCGTTGGCTACCCGT
GATATTGCTGAAGAGCTTGGCGGCGAATGGGCTGACCGCTTCCTCGTGCTTTACGGTATCGCCGCTCCCG
ATTCGCAGCGCATCGCCTTCTATCGCCTTCTTGACGAGTTCTTCTGAATTGAAAAAGGAAGAGTATGAGT
ATTCAACATTTCCGTGTCGCCCTTATTCCCTTTTTTGCGGCATTTTGCCTTCCTGTTTTTGCTCACCCAG
AAACGCTGGTGAAAGTAAAAGATGCTGAAGATCAGTTGGGTGCACGAGTGGGTTACATCGAACTGGATCT
CAACAGCGGTAAGATCCTTGAGAGTTTTCGCCCCGAAGAACGTTTTCCAATGATGAGCACTTTTAAAGTT
CTGCTATGTGGCGCGGTATTATCCCGTATTGACGCCGGGCAAGAGCAACTCGGTCGCCGCATACACTATT
CTCAGAATGACTTGGTTGAGTACTCACCAGTCACAGAAAAGCATCTTACGGATGGCATGACAGTAAGAGA
ATTATGCAGTGCTGCCATAACCATGAGTGATAACACTGCGGCCAACTTACTTCTGACAACGATCGGAGGA
CCGAAGGAGCTAACCGCTTTTTTGCACAACATGGGGGATCATGTAACTCGCCTTGATCGTTGGGAACCGG
AGCTGAATGAAGCCATACCAAACGACGAGCGTGACACCACGATGCCTGTAGCAATGGCAACAACGTTGCG
CAAACTATTAACTGGCGAACTACTTACTCTAGCTTCCCGGCAACAATTAATAGACTGGATGGAGGCGGAT
AAAGTTGCAGGACCACTTCTGCGCTCGGCCCTTCCGGCTGGCTGGTTTATTGCTGATAAATCTGGAGCCG
GTGAGCGTGGGTCTCGCGGTATCATTGCAGCACTGGGGCCAGATGGTAAGCCCTCCCGTATCGTAGTTAT
CTACACGACGGGGAGCCAGGCAACTATGGATGAACGAAATAGACAGATCGCTGAGATAGGTGCCTCACTG
ATTAAGCATTGGTAACTGTCAGACCAAGTTTACTCATATATACTTTAGATTGATTTAAAACTTCATTTTT
AATTTAAAAGGATCTAGGTGAAGATCCTTTTTGATAATCTCATGACCAAAATCCCTTAACGTGAGTTTTC
GTTCCACTGAGCGTCAGACCCCGTAGAAAAGATCAAAGGATCTTCTTGAGATCCTTTTTTTCTGCGCGTA
ATCTGCTGCTTGCAAACAAAAAAACCACCGCTACCAGCGGTGGTTTGTTTGCCGGATCAAGAGCTACCAA
CTCTTTTTCCGAAGGTAACTGGCTTCAGCAGAGCGCAGATACCAAATACTGTTCTTCTAGTGTAGCCGTA
GTTAGGCCACCACTTCAAGAACTCTGTAGCACCGCCTACATACCTCGCTCTGCTAATCCTGTTACCAGTG
GCTGCTGCCAGTGGCGATAAGTCGTGTCTTACCGGGTTGGATTCAAGACGATAGTTACCGGATAAGGCGC
AGCGGTCGGGCTGAACGGGGGGTTCGTGCACACAGCCCAGCTTGGAGCGAACGACCTACACCGAACTGAG
ATACCTACAGCGTGAGCTATGAGAAAGCGCCACGCTTCCCGAAGGGAGAAAGGCGGACAGGTATCCGGTA
AGCGGCAGGGTCGGAACAGGAGAGCGCACGAGGGAGCTTCCAGGGGGAAACGCCTGGTATCTTTATAGTC
CTGTCGGGTTTCGCCACCTCTGACTTGAGCGTCGATTTTTGTGATGCTCGTCAGGGGGGCGGAGCCTATG
GAAAAACGCCAGCAACGCGGCCTTTTTACGGTTCCTGGCCTTTTGCTGGCCTTTTGCTCACATGTTCTTT
CCTGCGTTATCCCCTGATTCTGTGGATAACCGTATTACCGCCTTTGAGTGAGCTGATACCGCTCGCCGCA
GCCGAACGACCGAGCGCAGCGAATCAGTGAGCGAGGAAGCGGAAG
