LOCUS       Exported 6415 bp ds-DNA circular SYN 13-MAY-2021
DEFINITION  Plasmid for tagging proteins in Cryptococcus neoformans; mCherry
            tag, NAt selection.
ACCESSION   .
VERSION     .
KEYWORDS    YSBE 596 : pNAT_mCherry
SOURCE      synthetic DNA construct
  ORGANISM  synthetic DNA construct
REFERENCE   1 (bases 1 to 6415)
  AUTHORS   So YS, Yang DH, Jung KW, Huh WK, Bahn YS
  TITLE     Molecular Characterization of Adenylyl Cyclase Complex Proteins
            Using Versatile Protein-Tagging Plasmid Systems in Cryptococcus
            neoformans.
  JOURNAL   J Microbiol Biotechnol. 2017 Feb 28;27(2):357-364. doi:
            10.4014/jmb.1609.09036.
  PUBMED    27780958
REFERENCE   2 (bases 1 to 6415)
  AUTHORS   .
  TITLE     Direct Submission
  JOURNAL   Exported May 13, 2021 from SnapGene Server 1.1.58
            http://www.snapgene.com
FEATURES             Location/Qualifiers
     source          1..6415
                     /organism="synthetic DNA construct"
                     /mol_type="other DNA"
     protein_bind    107..128
                     /label=CAP binding site
                     /bound_moiety="E. coli catabolite activator protein"
                     /note="CAP binding activates transcription in the presence
                     of cAMP."
     promoter        143..173
                     /label=lac promoter
                     /note="promoter for the E. coli lac operon"
     protein_bind    181..197
                     /label=lac operator
                     /bound_moiety="lac repressor encoded by lacI"
                     /note="The lac repressor binds to the lac operator to
                     inhibit transcription in E. coli. This inhibition can be
                     relieved by adding lactose or
                     isopropyl-beta-D-thiogalactopyranoside (IPTG)."
     primer_bind     186..208
                     /label=M13/pUC Reverse
                     /note="In lacZ gene"
     primer_bind     205..221
                     /label=M13 rev
                     /note="common sequencing primer, one of multiple similar
                     variants"
     primer_bind     205..221
                     /label=M13 Reverse
                     /note="In lacZ gene. Also called M13-rev"
     CDS             1031..1594
                     /codon_start=1
                     /gene="Streptomyces noursei nat1"
                     /product="nourseothricin acetyltransferase"
                     /label=NrsR
                     /note="confers resistance to nourseothricin"
                     /translation="TLDDTAYRYRTSVPGDAEAIEALDGSFTTDTVFRVTATGDGFTLR
                     EVPVDPPLTKVFPDDESDDESDDGEDGDPDSRTFVAYGDDGDLAGFVVVSYSGWNRRLT
                     VEDIEVAPEHRGHGVGRALMGLATEFARERGAGHLWLEVTNVNAPAIHAYRRMGFTLCG
                     LDTALYDGTASDGEQALYMSMPCP"
     CDS             complement(2171..2878)
                     /codon_start=1
                     /product="monomeric derivative of DsRed fluorescent protein
                     (Shaner et al., 2004)"
                     /label=mCherry
                     /note="mammalian codon-optimized"
                     /translation="VSKGEEDNMAIIKEFMRFKVHMEGSVNGHEFEIEGEGEGRPYEGT
                     QTAKLKVTKGGPLPFAWDILSPQFMYGSKAYVKHPADIPDYLKLSFPEGFKWERVMNFE
                     DGGVVTVTQDSSLQDGEFIYKVRLRGTNFPSDGPVMQKKTMGWEASSERMYPEDGALKG
                     EIKQRLKLKDGGHYDAEVKTTYKAKKPVPLPGAYNVNIKLDITSHNEDYTIVEQYERAE
                     GRHSTGGMDELYK"
     primer_bind     complement(2449..2468)
                     /label=mCherry-F
                     /note="mCherry, forward primer"
     primer_bind     2718..2736
                     /label=mCherry-R
                     /note="mCherry, reverse primer"
     primer_bind     complement(2998..3015)
                     /label=M13 Forward
                     /note="In lacZ gene. Also called M13-F20 or M13 (-21)
                     Forward"
     primer_bind     complement(2998..3014)
                     /label=M13 fwd
                     /note="common sequencing primer, one of multiple similar
                     variants"
     primer_bind     complement(3007..3029)
                     /label=M13/pUC Forward
                     /note="In lacZ gene"
     CDS             3152..3454
                     /codon_start=1
                     /gene="ccdB"
                     /product="CcdB, a bacterial toxin that poisons DNA gyrase"
                     /label=ccdB
                     /note="Plasmids containing the ccdB gene cannot be
                     propagated in standard E. coli strains."
                     /translation="QFKVYTYKRESRYRLFVDVQSDIIDTPGRRMVIPLASARLLSDKV
                     SRELYPVVHIGDESWRMMTTDMASVPVSVIGEEVADLSHRENDIKNAINLMFWGI"
     primer_bind     3333..3352
                     /label=ccdB-fwd
                     /note="ccdB gene, forward primer"
     CDS             3803..4597
                     /codon_start=1
                     /gene="aph(3')-II (or nptII)"
                     /product="aminoglycoside phosphotransferase from Tn5"
                     /label=NeoR/KanR
                     /note="confers resistance to neomycin, kanamycin, and G418
                     (Geneticin(R))"
                     /translation="MIEQDGLHAGSPAAWVERLFGYDWAQQTIGCSDAAVFRLSAQGRP
                     VLFVKTDLSGALNELQDEAARLSWLATTGVPCAAVLDVVTEAGRDWLLLGEVPGQDLLS
                     SHLAPAEKVSIMADAMRRLHTLDPATCPFDHQAKHRIERARTRMEAGLVDQDDLDEEHQ
                     GLAPAELFARLKASMPDGEDLVVTHGDACLPNIMVENGRFSGFIDCGRLGVADRYQDIA
                     LATRDIAEELGGEWADRFLVLYGIAAPDSQRIAFYRLLDEFF"
     primer_bind     complement(3857..3876)
                     /label=Neo-R
                     /note="Neomycin resistance gene, reverse primer"
     primer_bind     4467..4486
                     /label=Neo-F
                     /note="Neomycin resistance gene, forward primer"
     CDS             4615..5475
                     /codon_start=1
                     /gene="bla"
                     /product="beta-lactamase"
                     /label=AmpR
                     /note="confers resistance to ampicillin, carbenicillin, and
                     related antibiotics"
                     /translation="MSIQHFRVALIPFFAAFCLPVFAHPETLVKVKDAEDQLGARVGYI
                     ELDLNSGKILESFRPEERFPMMSTFKVLLCGAVLSRIDAGQEQLGRRIHYSQNDLVEYS
                     PVTEKHLTDGMTVRELCSAAITMSDNTAANLLLTTIGGPKELTAFLHNMGDHVTRLDRW
                     EPELNEAIPNDERDTTMPVAMATTLRKLLTGELLTLASRQQLIDWMEADKVAGPLLRSA
                     LPAGWFIADKSGAGERGSRGIIAALGPDGKPSRIVVIYTTGSQATMDERNRQIAEIGAS
                     LIKHW"
     primer_bind     complement(4833..4852)
                     /label=Amp-R
                     /note="Ampicillin resistance gene, reverse primer"
     rep_origin      5646..6234
                     /direction=RIGHT
                     /label=ori
                     /note="high-copy-number ColE1/pMB1/pBR322/pUC origin of
                     replication"
     primer_bind     6135..6154
                     /label=pBR322ori-F
                     /note="pBR322 origin, forward primer"
ORIGIN
        1 agcgcccaat acgcaaaccg cctctccccg cgcgttggcc gattcattaa tgcagctggc
       61 acgacaggtt tcccgactgg aaagcgggca gtgagcgcaa cgcaattaat gtgagttagc
      121 tcactcatta ggcaccccag gctttacact ttatgcttcc ggctcgtatg ttgtgtggaa
      181 ttgtgagcgg ataacaattt cacacaggaa acagctatga ccatgattac gccaagcttg
      241 catgcaggat tcgagtggca tggtgtgcgc tgagtgtatg gttgtcggag gagaggatga
      301 tggtaacaac aatagcagca acgtcactcg acgcgcgtcc ggtgtgccac acggggtaac
      361 gccgagtcgc cgtcagggtc gccgagacca ctctcacagc gtcaccgttg gcaccagctc
      421 agcttacagc ttctatcctc cgccagcatc cacatacatc ccctataccg catcccccac
      481 ccactgccca aggtgagtca tcttcccgcc cccttccctt gcccgccact cagtcctcca
      541 tcctccacta atccacctta tcgcacccac cgcctatcgc acatccgagc acaatgctgg
      601 gcctgccagg ggctgctaga tggtgctctc cccacgctga tctgcatgcc ggccattgga
      661 tcatgggtgc taggtgctgg gtgctggatg ttggatgctg gatgctgggt gcacgcttgg
      721 tcatttcctt ccaggattga cggtcgccga gaggacgacg tggcgttcga caacgagggc
      781 cgatagcacc gcatcgcctc gacctgcatc catctcgcct tgtccttttg gtgcaacaat
      841 ccatccgtgc tggtgccaca cgcatagctg gaagagatgg atgtgcgttg aacagagctg
      901 ccgtcaggac tttttggtgc acggacccta ttgtcctccc caatcttcac cgcgtctcct
      961 aatatgcagc ctctttgcta attgtctttt tccattagta aactcgccca acatgtctat
     1021 ggcggccgcc actcttgacg acacggctta ccggtaccgc accagtgtcc cgggggacgc
     1081 cgaggccatc gaggcactgg atgggtcctt caccaccgac accgtcttcc gcgtcaccgc
     1141 caccggggac ggcttcaccc tgcgggaggt gccggtggac ccgcccctga ccaaggtgtt
     1201 ccccgacgac gaatcggacg acgaatcgga cgacggggag gacggcgacc cggactcccg
     1261 gacgttcgtc gcgtacgggg acgacggcga cctggcgggc ttcgtggtcg tctcgtactc
     1321 cggctggaac cgccggctga ccgtcgagga catcgaggtc gccccggagc accgggggca
     1381 cggggtcggg cgcgcgttga tggggctcgc gacggagttc gcccgcgagc ggggcgccgg
     1441 gcacctctgg ctggaggtca ccaacgtcaa cgcaccggcg atccacgcgt accggcggat
     1501 ggggttcacc ctctgcggcc tggacaccgc cctgtacgac ggcaccgcct cggacggcga
     1561 gcaggcgctc tacatgagca tgccctgccc ctaagaattc gtgaaggcgg taaggggtta
     1621 attttcctta gagggtgtat atatacatat tagagaagtg atacaatttt agcacactgc
     1681 gaatccgaga cagacatcgt gtcaatcatc ttttttgaca ttatatgccc attaatctat
     1741 ctacagacaa caataccatc cttcccaccc tcagcaacgc cgttgaatcc tcaggatctt
     1801 catggctcca agcttggtac cgagctcgga tccactagta acggccgcca gtgtgctgga
     1861 attcgccctt gtaccaatct atccctctct ccgaacaatc tccacattcc ctcccttctg
     1921 ctccctgaac ccgcaacacg agccgtccac acttcttctc aactttgcgc ttctcaactt
     1981 ttgcttatgc aatcttgctc cattatctat catcccaact tatcccgact cttcctcgtc
     2041 ccaccgccca ccacacacca cattactttc aggctcctga atacaacaca tcattcataa
     2101 gttcaagtat acgccaacat ctcttctttc gttataaata aaaagaaaga aagaaagaag
     2161 aacgattctt ttacttgtac agctcgtcca tgccgccggt ggagtggcgg ccctcggcgc
     2221 gttcgtactg ttccacgatg gtgtagtcct cgttgtggga ggtgatgtcc aacttgatgt
     2281 tgacgttgta ggcgccgggc agcggcacgg gcttcttggc cttgtaggtg gtcttgacct
     2341 cagcgtcgta gtggccgccg tccttcagct tcagcctctg cttgatctcg cccttcaggg
     2401 cgccgtcctc ggggtacatc cgctcggagg aggcctccca gcccatggtc ttcttctgca
     2461 ttacggggcc gtcggagggg aagttggtgc cgcgcagcct caccttgtag atgaactcgc
     2521 cgtcctgcag ggaggagtcc tgggtcacgg tcaccacgcc gccgtcctcg aagttcatca
     2581 cgcgctccca cttgaagccc tcggggaagg acagcttcaa gtagtcgggg atgtcggcgg
     2641 ggtgcttcac gtaggccttg gagccgtaca tgaactgagg ggacaggatg tcccaggcga
     2701 agggcagggg gccacccttg gtcaccttca gcttggcggt ctgggtgccc tcgtaggggc
     2761 ggccctcgcc ctcgccctcg atctcgaact cgtggccgtt cacggagccc tccatgtgca
     2821 ccttgaagcg catgaactcc ttgatgatgg ccatgttatc ctcctcgccc ttgctcacag
     2881 agccaccgcc acctgcggcc gcaagggcga attctgcaga tatccatcac actggcggcc
     2941 gctcgagcat gcatctagag ggcccaattc gccctatagt gaatcgtatt acaattcact
     3001 ggccgtcgtt ttacaacgtc gtgactggga aaaccctggc gttacccaac ttaatcgcct
     3061 tgcagcacat ccccctttcg ccagctggcg taatagcgaa gaggcccgca ccgatcgccc
     3121 ttcccaacag ttgcgcagcc tatacgtacg gcagtttaag gtttacacct ataaaagaga
     3181 gagccgttat cgtctgtttg tggatgtaca gagtgatatt attgacacgc cggggcgacg
     3241 gatggtgatc cccctggcca gtgcacgtct gctgtcagat aaagtctccc gtgaacttta
     3301 cccggtggtg catatcgggg atgaaagctg gcgcatgatg accaccgata tggccagtgt
     3361 gccggtctcc gttatcgggg aagaagtggc tgatctcagc caccgcgaaa atgacatcaa
     3421 aaacgccatt aacctgatgt tctggggaat ataaatgtca ggcatgagat tatcaaaaag
     3481 gatcttcacc tagatccttt tcacgtagaa agccagtccg cagaaacggt gctgaccccg
     3541 gatgaatgtc agctactggg ctatctggac aagggaaaac gcaagcgcaa agagaaagca
     3601 ggtagcttgc agtgggctta catggcgata gctagactgg gcggttttat ggacagcaag
     3661 cgaaccggaa ttgccagctg gggcgccctc tggtaaggtt gggaagccct gcaaagtaaa
     3721 ctggatggct ttcttgccgc caaggatctg atggcgcagg ggatcaagct ctgatcaaga
     3781 gacaggatga ggatcgtttc gcatgattga acaagatgga ttgcacgcag gttctccggc
     3841 cgcttgggtg gagaggctat tcggctatga ctgggcacaa cagacaatcg gctgctctga
     3901 tgccgccgtg ttccggctgt cagcgcaggg gcgcccggtt ctttttgtca agaccgacct
     3961 gtccggtgcc ctgaatgaac tgcaagacga ggcagcgcgg ctatcgtggc tggccacgac
     4021 gggcgttcct tgcgcagctg tgctcgacgt tgtcactgaa gcgggaaggg actggctgct
     4081 attgggcgaa gtgccggggc aggatctcct gtcatctcac cttgctcctg ccgagaaagt
     4141 atccatcatg gctgatgcaa tgcggcggct gcatacgctt gatccggcta cctgcccatt
     4201 cgaccaccaa gcgaaacatc gcatcgagcg agcacgtact cggatggaag ccggtcttgt
     4261 cgatcaggat gatctggacg aagagcatca ggggctcgcg ccagccgaac tgttcgccag
     4321 gctcaaggcg agcatgcccg acggcgagga tctcgtcgtg acccatggcg atgcctgctt
     4381 gccgaatatc atggtggaaa atggccgctt ttctggattc atcgactgtg gccggctggg
     4441 tgtggcggac cgctatcagg acatagcgtt ggctacccgt gatattgctg aagagcttgg
     4501 cggcgaatgg gctgaccgct tcctcgtgct ttacggtatc gccgctcccg attcgcagcg
     4561 catcgccttc tatcgccttc ttgacgagtt cttctgaatt gaaaaaggaa gagtatgagt
     4621 attcaacatt tccgtgtcgc ccttattccc ttttttgcgg cattttgcct tcctgttttt
     4681 gctcacccag aaacgctggt gaaagtaaaa gatgctgaag atcagttggg tgcacgagtg
     4741 ggttacatcg aactggatct caacagcggt aagatccttg agagttttcg ccccgaagaa
     4801 cgttttccaa tgatgagcac ttttaaagtt ctgctatgtg gcgcggtatt atcccgtatt
     4861 gacgccgggc aagagcaact cggtcgccgc atacactatt ctcagaatga cttggttgag
     4921 tactcaccag tcacagaaaa gcatcttacg gatggcatga cagtaagaga attatgcagt
     4981 gctgccataa ccatgagtga taacactgcg gccaacttac ttctgacaac gatcggagga
     5041 ccgaaggagc taaccgcttt tttgcacaac atgggggatc atgtaactcg ccttgatcgt
     5101 tgggaaccgg agctgaatga agccatacca aacgacgagc gtgacaccac gatgcctgta
     5161 gcaatggcaa caacgttgcg caaactatta actggcgaac tacttactct agcttcccgg
     5221 caacaattaa tagactggat ggaggcggat aaagttgcag gaccacttct gcgctcggcc
     5281 cttccggctg gctggtttat tgctgataaa tctggagccg gtgagcgtgg gtctcgcggt
     5341 atcattgcag cactggggcc agatggtaag ccctcccgta tcgtagttat ctacacgacg
     5401 gggagccagg caactatgga tgaacgaaat agacagatcg ctgagatagg tgcctcactg
     5461 attaagcatt ggtaactgtc agaccaagtt tactcatata tactttagat tgatttaaaa
     5521 cttcattttt aatttaaaag gatctaggtg aagatccttt ttgataatct catgaccaaa
     5581 atcccttaac gtgagttttc gttccactga gcgtcagacc ccgtagaaaa gatcaaagga
     5641 tcttcttgag atcctttttt tctgcgcgta atctgctgct tgcaaacaaa aaaaccaccg
     5701 ctaccagcgg tggtttgttt gccggatcaa gagctaccaa ctctttttcc gaaggtaact
     5761 ggcttcagca gagcgcagat accaaatact gttcttctag tgtagccgta gttaggccac
     5821 cacttcaaga actctgtagc accgcctaca tacctcgctc tgctaatcct gttaccagtg
     5881 gctgctgcca gtggcgataa gtcgtgtctt accgggttgg attcaagacg atagttaccg
     5941 gataaggcgc agcggtcggg ctgaacgggg ggttcgtgca cacagcccag cttggagcga
     6001 acgacctaca ccgaactgag atacctacag cgtgagctat gagaaagcgc cacgcttccc
     6061 gaagggagaa aggcggacag gtatccggta agcggcaggg tcggaacagg agagcgcacg
     6121 agggagcttc cagggggaaa cgcctggtat ctttatagtc ctgtcgggtt tcgccacctc
     6181 tgacttgagc gtcgattttt gtgatgctcg tcaggggggc ggagcctatg gaaaaacgcc
     6241 agcaacgcgg cctttttacg gttcctggcc ttttgctggc cttttgctca catgttcttt
     6301 cctgcgttat cccctgattc tgtggataac cgtattaccg cctttgagtg agctgatacc
     6361 gctcgccgca gccgaacgac cgagcgcagc gaatcagtga gcgaggaagc ggaag
//
